Addgene plasmid #112815: pDEST-HemmarI2
Purpose: (Empty Backbone) gateway cloning destination vector for expressing enhancer driven CD4-IFP2.0-T2A-HO1
Depositing lab: Chun Han. Depositing organization: Cornell University. Publication: Robust CRISPR/Cas9-Mediated Tissue Specific Mutagenesis Reveals Gene Redundancy and Perdurance in Drosophila. Poe AR, Wang B, Sapar ML, Ji H, Li K, Onabajo T, Fazliyeva R, Gibbs M, Qiu Y, Hu Y, Han C. Genetics. 2018 Nov 30. pii: genetics.118.301736. doi: 10.1534/genetics.118.301736. PubMed 30504366.
Backbone
  Vector backbone: pAPIC-DmZSH
  Vector type: Bacterial Expression
Growth in bacteria
  Bacterial resistance: Ampicillin, 100 μg/mL
  Growth temperature: 37°C
  Growth strain: ccdB Survival
  Copy number: High Copy
Gene/Insert
  Gene/Insert name: None
Terms and licenses: Academic/Nonprofit Terms; Industry Terms: Not Available to Industry
Depositor comments: CD4-IFP2.0-T2A-HO1 size is 2709 bp For more information about the Han Lab Drosophila Transgenic Vectors, please visit: https://han.wicmb.cornell.edu/han-lab-drosophila-transgenic-vectors/.
How to cite: pDEST-HemmarI2 was a gift from Chun Han (Addgene plasmid # 112815 ; http://n2t.net/addgene:112815 ; RRID:Addgene_112815)
