[The description below was written by a language model from this plasmid's Addgene catalogue record and pLannotate feature annotations shown in this document.]
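Description:
pDEST-HemmarI2 is an empty Gateway destination vector, about 14.6 kb, built on the pAPIC-DmZSH backbone for making enhancer-driven reporter transgenes in Drosophila. The catalogue lists it as a bacterial expression vector, but the annotated features point to fly transgenesis. In E. coli it replicates from a high-copy ColE1/pUC-type origin and is selected with ampicillin. The Gateway cassette, bounded by attR1 and attR2, carries a chloramphenicol resistance gene and the ccdB toxin, so the unrecombined vector must be propagated in a ccdB-tolerant strain. An LR reaction swaps this cassette for an enhancer fragment from an entry clone, and ccdB counter-selects against non-recombinant plasmids.

Immediately downstream of attR2 lie fragments of the Drosophila hsp70Bb promoter, which presumably act as a basal promoter responsive to the inserted enhancer. They drive the 2,709 bp CD4-IFP2.0-T2A-HO1 reporter. The annotation shows a short Akh-derived segment (likely a signal peptide), then truncated human CD4 lacking its cytoplasmic tail, fused to the near-infrared fluorescent protein iFP2.0, giving a membrane-tethered marker. The T2A peptide named in the record, though not separately annotated, allows co-expression of human heme oxygenase 1. This enzyme produces biliverdin, the cofactor iFP2.0 needs to fluoresce. The short PhoCl hit is probably a linker similarity rather than a functional part.

Gypsy insulators flank the enhancer-reporter unit to shield it from genomic position effects. For integration the vector offers a φC31 attB site as well as P element 5' and 3' ends, with mini-white as the eye-colour marker for identifying transformants. The vector is used to label the membranes of enhancer-defined cell populations in the far-red channel.
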