Features (pLannotate 1.2.2; 29 found; start..end, strand, type, name):
      1..125     -  protein_bind   attR2: mutant version of attR; recombination site for the Gateway® LR reaction LR Clonase™
    147..181     +  promoter       hsp70 promoter (fragment): Drosophila melanogaster hsp70Bb promoter
    222..346     +  promoter       hsp70 promoter (fragment): Drosophila melanogaster hsp70Bb promoter
    463..531     +  CDS            Akh (fragment): AKH_DROME - Experimental evidence at protein level: Swiss-Prot protein existence level 1. Probably causes a marked increase in hemolymph carbohydrate. From Drosophila melanogaster (Fruit fly).
    568..1230    +  CDS            CD4 (truncated) (fragment): truncated human CD4 cell surface glycoprotein lacking the cytoplasmic tail
   1260..1282    +  CDS            PhoCl (fragment): photocleavable protein that separates into two fragments upon exposure to violet light (Zhang et al., 2017)
   1282..2244    +  CDS            iFP2.0: iFP2.0 is a basic (constitutively fluorescent) near ir fluorescent protein published in 2014, derived from Rhodopseudomonas palustris. It requires the cofactor biliverdin for fluorescence.
   2305..3168    +  CDS            HMOX1: HMOX1_HUMAN - Also known as HO, HO1. Experimental evidence at protein level: Swiss-Prot protein existence level 1. Heme oxygenase cleaves the heme ring at the alpha methene bridge to form biliverdin. Biliverdin is subsequently converted to bilirubin by biliverdin reductase. Under physiological conditions, the activity of heme oxygenase is highest in the spleen, where senescent erythrocytes are sequestrated and destroyed. Exhibits cytoprotective effects since excess of free heme sensitizes cells to undergo apoptosis. From Homo sapiens (Human).
   3840..4225    +  protein_bind   gypsy insulator: chromatin insulator from Drosophila Su(Hw), CP190, and Mod(mdg4)67.2
   4226..8345    +  gene           mini-white: white; This modified version of the white gene lacks part of the first intron.
   8356..8941    -  misc_feature   P element 5' end: No description available
   8942..9170    -  CDS            mini-white (fragment): Drosophila white gene eye color pigment; white; This is a modified version of the white gene lacking part of the first intron.
   9176..9764    -  rep_origin     ori: high-copy-number ColE1/pMB1/pBR322/pUC origin of replication
   9935..10795   -  CDS            AmpR: β-lactamase; bla; confers resistance to ampicillin, carbenicillin, and related antibiotics
  10796..10900   -  promoter       AmpR promoter: bla
  10995..11030   +  CDS            rop (fragment): Rop protein, which maintains plasmids at low copy number; rop
  11132..11180   +  misc_feature   bom (fragment): basis of mobility region from pBR322
  11374..11443   -  protein_bind   attB: attB site for the φC31 integrase (Groth et al., 2000) phage φC31 integrase
  11463..11485   +  misc_feature   bom (fragment): basis of mobility region from pBR322
  11484..11987   -  gene           mini-white (fragment): white; This modified version of the white gene lacks part of the first intron.
  11987..12219   -  misc_feature   P element 3' end: P element 3' end
  12231..12603   +  CDS            NeoR/KanR (fragment): aminoglycoside phosphotransferase from Tn5; aph(3')-II (or nptII); confers resistance to neomycin, kanamycin, and G418 (Geneticin®)
  12617..13002   +  protein_bind   gypsy insulator: chromatin insulator from Drosophila Su(Hw), CP190, and Mod(mdg4)67.2
  13037..13161   +  protein_bind   attR1: mutant version of attR; recombination site for the Gateway® LR reaction LR Clonase™
  13186..13216   +  promoter       lac UV5 promoter: E. coli lac promoter with an "up" mutation
  13240..13269   +  promoter       cat promoter (fragment): promoter of the E. coli cat gene encoding chloramphenicol acetyltransferase
  13270..13929   +  CDS            CmR: chloramphenicol acetyltransferase; cat; confers resistance to chloramphenicol
  14108..14266   +  CDS            ccdA (fragment): CCDA_ECO57 - Also known as H, letA. Experimental evidence at protein level: Swiss-Prot protein existence level 1. Antitoxin component of a type II toxin-antitoxin (TA) system which inhibits the post-segregational killing (PSK) of plasmid-free cells, also referred to as a plasmid addiction system. Binds to and blocks the activity of CcdB; will also remove bound CcdB protein from the CcdB-GyrA complex by forming a CcdA-CcdB complex, a process termed rejuvenation. Functions as a transcriptional corepressor for the ccdAB operon, repression also requires CcdB (By similarity). From Escherichia coli
  14271..14573   +  CDS            ccdB: CCDB_ECOLI - Also known as G, letB, letD. Experimental evidence at protein level: Swiss-Prot protein existence level 1. Toxic component of a type II toxin-antitoxin (TA) system, functioning in plasmid maintainence. Responsible for the post- segregational killing (PSK) of plasmid-free cells, also referred to as a plasmid addiction system. Half-life of over 2 hours. Cell killing by CcdB is accompanied by filamentation, defects in chromosome and plasmid segregation, defects in cell division, formation of anucleate cells, decreased DNA synthesis and plasmid loss. Interferes with the activity of DN
>Addgene plasmid #112815 | pDEST-HemmarI2 | addgene full sequence | sequence record 243308 | Addgene NGS Result
CATAGTGACTGGATATGTTGTGTTTTACAGTATTATGTAGTCTGTTTTTTATGCAAAATCTAATTTAATA
TATTGATATTTATATCATTTTACGTTTCTCGTTCAGCTTTCTTGTACAAAGTGGTGATTTGTCAAGGTAC
CGAGCGCCGGAGTATAAATAGAGGCGCTTCGTCTACGGAGCTCAGTTGTGAATGAATGTTCGAGCCGAGC
AGACGTGCCGCGCGAAAGCTAAGCAAATAAACAAGCGCAGCTGAGCAAGCTAAACAATCGTAAAGTGCAA
GTTAAAGTGAATCAATTAAAAGTAACCAGCAACCAAGTAAATCAACTGCAACTACTGAAATCTGCCGGTG
AGATTGTACACCCTTCTTAAAGATCCCCTTCAAAGTCTAAATTCTTCCTTTTCGTTTAGCCACTCGAGAG
AAAACCGGTACGCGTGAATTCAACTTAAAAAAAAAAATCAAAATGAATCCCAAGAGCGAAGTCCTCATTG
CAGCCGTGCTGTTCATGCTGCTGGCCTGCGTCCAGTGTCAAGCTAGCGGTGGCGGCGGAAGTGGAGGTGG
AGGCTCGTTCCAGAAGGCCTCCAGCATAGTCTATAAGAAAGAGGGGGAACAGGTGGAGTTCTCCTTCCCA
CTCGCCTTTACAGTTGAAAAGCTGACGGGCAGTGGCGAGCTGTGGTGGCAGGCGGAGAGGGCTTCCTCCT
CCAAGTCTTGGATCACCTTTGACCTGAAGAACAAGGAAGTGTCTGTAAAACGGGTTACCCAGGACCCTAA
GCTCCAGATGGGCAAGAAGCTCCCGCTCCACCTCACCCTGCCCCAGGCCTTGCCTCAGTATGCTGGCTCT
GGAAACCTCACCCTGGCCCTTGAAGCGAAAACAGGAAAGTTGCATCAGGAAGTGAACCTGGTGGTGATGA
GAGCCACTCAGCTCCAGAAAAATTTGACCTGTGAGGTGTGGGGACCCACCTCCCCTAAGCTGATGCTGAG
CTTGAAACTGGAGAACAAGGAGGCAAAGGTCTCGAAGCGGGAGAAGGCGGTGTGGGTGCTGAACCCTGAG
GCGGGGATGTGGCAGTGTCTGCTGAGTGACTCGGGACAGGTCCTGCTGGAATCCAACATCAAGGTTCTGC
CCACATGGTCCACCCCGGTGCAGCCAATGGCCCTGATTGTGCTGGGGGGCGTCGCCGGCCTCCTGCTTTT
CATTGGGCTAGGCATCTTCTTCTGTGTCAGGTGCCGGCACCGAAGGCGCGGCGGAAGCGGAGGCGGATCC
ATGGTGAGCAAGGGCGAGGAGATGGCTCGGGACCCTCAACCTTTCTTCCCTCCTCTGTATCTCGGAGGAC
CAGAGATCACTACTGAGAACTGCGAGCGGGAACCTATACATATACCAGGTTCTATTCAACCTCATGGAGC
ACTGCTCACAGCCGATGGACATTCTGGCGAGGTGCTGCAAGTTTCACTCAACGCAGCCACTTTCCTGGGC
CAGGAACCAACTGTTCTGCGGGGACAGACCCTGGCAGCCCTGCTGCCAGACCAGTGGCCTGCTCTGCAGA
CTGCCCTGCCTCCAGGCTGCCAGGACGCCCTGCAGTATCGCGCCACCCTGGATTGGCCCGCCGCCGGACA
CCTGAGCCTGACCGTGCATAGGGTGGCCGAGCTGCTGATTCTGGAATTCGAGCCTACTGAGGCATGGGAC
TCTATTGGACCCCACGCTCTGAGAAATGCAATGTTCGCTCTGGAGAGTGCTCCTAATCTCCGGGCACTGG
CTGAAGTCGCAACCCAAACAGTCCGGGAACTGTCAGGTTTCGACCGGGTGATGCTGTACAAGTTTGCACC
AGACGCAACAGGAGAGGTTATTGCCGAAGCAAGGCGCGAGGGCATGCAGGCTTACCTCGGGCATAGGTTT
CCCGCATCCACCACCCCTGCACAAGCTAGGGCCCTCTACACAAGACACCTGCTCCGGCTGACCGCAGACA
CCAGGGCTGCAGCAGTGCCCCTCGACCCCGTGCTGAATCCCCAGACAAATGCTCCTACACCTCTGGGCGG
AGCTGTCCTCAGAGCTACATCCCCAATGCACATGCAGTACCTGAGGAATATGGGAGTGGGCTCCTCCCTG
AGCGTCAGCGTCGTGGTCGGCGGCCAGCTGTGGGGACTGATTGTCTGCCACCATCAGACACCCTACGTGC
TGCCACCAGATCTGCGGACCACCCTGGAGTATCTGGGGAGGCTCCTGTCCCTGCAGGTGCAGAGGAAAGA
AGCCGATATCGAGGGCAGAGGAAGTCTGCTAACATGCGGTGACGTCGAGGAGAATCCTGGCCCAATGGAA
AGACCACAGCCAGACTCTATGCCACAGGATCTGAGCGAAGCCCTCAAGGAGGCCACCAAGGAAGTGCACA
CCCAGGCCGAGAACGCTGAGTTCATGAGAAACTTCCAGAAAGGACAGGTTACTCGCGACGGATTCAAGCT
GGTGATGGCTAGCCTCTATCACATCTACGTGGCCCTGGAGGAGGAAATTGAGAGAAACAAGGAATCCCCC
GTGTTCGCTCCAGTTTATTTCCCAGAGGAGCTGCATCGGAAGGCCGCCCTGGAACAGGATCTGGCTTTTT
GGTATGGCCCCCGCTGGCAGGAGGTCATTCCTTATACCCCCGCTATGCAACGCTACGTTAAGAGACTCCA
CGAGGTGGGCCGCACAGAACCTGAGCTGCTCGTGGCCCATGCCTACACCCGCTACCTGGGCGACCTGTCA
GGGGGTCAAGTTCTGAAAAAGATAGCCCAAAAGGCCCTGGACCTGCCTTCCTCTGGCGAGGGGCTGGCCT
TCTTTACTTTCCCTAACATTGCCTCAGCCACAAAGTTCAAGCAGCTCTACCGGTCCAGGATGAACAGCCT
GGAAATGACCCCAGCCGTGCGGCAGCGGGTCATAGAAGAAGCCAAGACTGCCTTTCTGCTGAATATCCAG
CTGTTTGAGGAACTCCAGGAACTGCTGACCCATGACACTAAAGACCAGTCCCCCTCCAGGGCCCCAGGAC
TCAGACAGAGGGCCTCAAACAAGGTTCAGGACTCAGCCCCCGTGGAAACACCCAGGGGAAAACCCCCTCT
CAATACAAGATCTCAAGCACCCCTGCTGAGATGGGTCCTCACCCTGAGCTTCCTCGTCGCTACCGTTGCA
GTGGGGCTCTATGCTATGTGATCTAGAATTAATTAACTAAGCCAGTCGGCAATCGGACGCCTTCGAAACA
TGCAACACTAATGTTTAATTCAGATTTCAGCAGAGACAAGCTAAAACACCGACGAGTTGTAATCATTTCT
GTGCGCCAGCATATATTTCTTATATACAACGTAATACATAATTATGTAATTCTAGCATCTCCCCAACACT
CACATACAAACAAACAAAAAATACAAACACACAAAACGTATTTACCCGCACGCATCCTTGGCGAGGTTGA
GTATGAAACAAAAACAAAACTTAATTTAGAGCAAAGTAATTACACGAATAAATTTAATAAAAAAAAACTA
TAATAAAAACGCCAATCATGTTATTTCCAAAAAAAAAAAAAAAAAAAAAANCTAGACGAGATGTTTGCGC
TTGTGTCGATGAATGTAAAGAATTGCAACTACATAGATGGTAATTAATTTCAGCTGTAAGAAGTACAAGT
TTTTCATAATTGTGAGAAAAGTGCAGTAGTATCGCTTAAAGTTCAGTTTTAATCAGGGCATTTAGCAGCT
CGAACCCAATGTATTTGTAAGCCCAATAAACGTGTAAATGCCTAGAGCAAAATATCACAACTGTAGCTTT
TCATCCGAAAGATAATAATGAATAGACTGACCTGACGTTTTTCAAAATGCGTAACTAGTCACGTAATAAG
TGTGCGTTGAATTTATTCGCAAAAACATTGCATATTTTCGGCAAAGTAAAATTTTGTTGCATACCTTATC
AAAAAATAAGTGCTGCATACTTTTTAGAGAAACCAAATAATTTTTTATTGCATACCCGTTTTTAATAAAA
TACATTGCATACCCTCTTTTAATAAAAAATATTGCATACTTTGACGAAACAAATTTTCGTTGCATACCCA
ATAAAAGATTATTATATTGCATACCCGTTTTTAATAAAATACATTGCATACCCTCTTTTAATAAAAAATA
TTGCATACGTTGACGAAACAAATTTTCGTTGCATACCCAATAAAAGATTATTATATTGCATACCTTTTCT
TGCCATACCATTTAGCCGATCAATTCTAGTATGTATGTAAGTTAATAAAACCCATTTTTGCGGAAAGTAG
ATAAAAAAAACATTTTTTTTTTTTACTGCACTGGATATCATTGAACTTATCTGATCAGTTTTAAATTTAC
TTCGATCCAAGGGTATTTGATGTACCAGGTTCTTTCGATTACCTCTCACTCAAAATGACATTCCACTCAA
AGTCAGCGCTGTTTGCCTCCTTCTCTGTCCACAGAAATATCGCCGTCTCTTTCGCCGCTGCGTCCGCTAT
CTCTTTCGCCACCGTTTGTAGCGTTACGTAGCGTCAATGTCCGCCTTCAGTTGCATTTTGTCAGCGGTTT
CGTGACGAAGCTCCAAGCGGTTTACGCCATCAATTAAACACAAAGTGCTGTGCCAAAACTCCTCTCGCTT
CTTATTTTTGTTTGTTTTTTGAGTGATTGGGGTGGTGATTGGTTTTGGGTGGGTAAGCAGGGGAAAGTGT
GAAAAATCCCGGCAATGGGCCAAGAGGATCAGGAGCTATTAATTCGCGGAGGCAGCAAACACCCATCTGC
CGAGCATCTGAACAATGTGAGTAGTACATGTGCATACATCTTAAGTTCACTTGATCTATAGGAACTGCGA
TTGCAACATCAAATTGTCTGCGGCGTGAGAACTGCGACCCACAAAAATCCCAAACCGCAATTGCACAAAC
AAATAGTGACACGAAACAGATTATTCTGGTAGCTGTTCTCGCTATATAAGACAATTTTTGAGATCATATC
ATGATCAAGACATCTAAAGGCATTCATTTTCGACTATATTCTTTTTTACAAAAAATATAACAACCAGATA
TTTTAAGCTGATCCTAGATGCACAAAAAATAAATAAAAGTATAAACCTACTTCGTAGGATACTTCGGGGT
ACTTTTTGTTCGGGGTTAGATGAGCATAACGCTTGTAGTTGATATTTGAGATCCCCTATCATTGCAGGGT
GACAGCGGAGCGGCTTCGCAGAGCTGCATTAACCAGGGCTTCGGGCAGGCCAAAAACTACGGCACGCTCC
GGCCACCCAGTCCGCCGGAGGACTCCGGTTCAGGGAGCGGCCAACTAGCCGAGAACCTCACCTATGCCTG
GCACAATATGGACATCTTTGGGGCGGTCAATCAGCCGGGCTCCGGATGGCGGCAGCTGGTCAACCGGACA
CGCGGACTATTCTGCAACGAGCGACACATACCGGCGCCCAGGAAACATTTGCTCAAGAACGGTGAGTTTC
TATTCGCAGTCGGCTGATCTGTGTGAAATCTTAATAAAGGGTCCAATTACCAATTTGAAACTCAGTTTGC
GGCGTGGCCTATCCGGGCGAACTTTTGGCCGTGATGGGCAGTTCCGGTGCCGGAAAGACGACCCTGCTGA
ATGCCCTTGCCTTTCGATCGCCGCAGGGCATCCAAGTATCGCCATCCGGGATGCGACTGCTCAATGGCCA
ACCTGTGGACGCCAAGGAGATGCAGGCCAGGTGCGCCTATGTCCAGCAGGATGACCTCTTTATCGGCTCC
CTAACGGCCAGGGAACACCTGATTTTCCAAGCCATGGTGCGGATGCCACGACATCTGACCTATCGGCAGC
GAGTGGCCCGCGTGGATCAGGTGATCCAGGAGCTTTCGCTCAGCAAATGTCAGCACACGATCATCGGTGT
GCCCGGCAGGGTGAAAGGTCTGTCCGGCGGAGAAAGGAAGCGTCTGGCATTCGCCTCCGAGGCTCTAACC
GATCCGCCGCTTCTGATCTGCGATGAGCCCACCTCCGGACTGGACTCCTTTACCGCCCACAGCGTCGTCC
AGGTGCTGAAGAAGCTGTCGCAGAAGGGCAAGACCGTCATCCTGACCATTCATCAGCCGTCTTCCGAGCT
GTTTGAGCTCTTTGACAAGATCCTTCTGATGGCCGAGGGCAGGGTAGCTTTCTTGGGCACTCCCAGCGAA
GCCGTCGACTTCTTTTCCTAGTGAGTTCGATGTGTTTATTAAGGGTATCTAGTATTACATAACATCTCAA
CTCCTATCCAGCGTGGGTGCCCAGTGTCCTACCAACTACAATCCGGCGGACTTTTACGTACAGGTGTTGG
CCGTTGTGCCCGGACGGGAGATCGAGTCCCGTGATCGGATCGCCAAGATATGCGACAATTTTGCCATTAG
CAAAGTAGCCCGGGATATGGAGCAGTTGTTGGCCACCAAAAATCTGGAGAAGCCACTGGAGCAGCCGGAG
AATGGGTACACCTACAAGGCCACCTGGTTCATGCAGTTCCGGGCGGTCCTGTGGCGATCCTGGCTGTCGG
TGCTCAAGGAACCACTCCTCGTAAAAGTGCGACTTATTCAGACAACGGTGAGTGGTTCCAGTGGAAACAA
ATGATATAACGCTTACAATTCTTGGAAACAAATTCGCTAGATTTTAGATAGAATTGCCTGATTCCACACC
CTTCTTAGTTTTTTTCAATGAGATGTATAGTTTATAGTTTTGCAGAAGATAAATAAATTTCATTTAACTC
GCGAATATTAATGAGATGCGAGTAACATTTTAATTTGCAGATGGTTGCCATCTTGATTGGCCTCATCTTT
TTGGGCCAACAACTCACGCAAGTGGGTGTGATGAATATCAACGGAGCCATCTTCCTCTTCCTGACCAACA
TGACCTTTCAAAACGTCTTTGCCACGATAAATGTAAGTCATGTTTAGAATACATTTGCATTTCAATAATT
TACTAACTTTCTAATGAATCGATTCGATTTAGGTGTTCACCTCAGAGCTGCCAGTTTTTATGAGGGAGGC
CCGAAGTCGACTTTATCGCTGTGACACATACTTTCTGGGCAAAACGATTGCCGAATTGCCGCTTTTTCTC
ACAGTGCCACTGGTCTTCACGGCGATTGCCTATCCGATGATCGGACTGCGGGCCGGAGTGCTGCACTTCT
TCAACTGCCTGGCGCTGGTCACTCTGGTGGCCAATGTGTCAACGTCCTTCGGATATCTAATATCCTGCGC
CAGCTCCTCGACCTCGATGGCGCTGTCTGTGGGTCCGCCGGTTATCATACCATTCCTGCTCTTTGGCGGC
TTCTTCTTGAACTCGGGCTCGGTGCCAGTATACCTCAAATGGTTGTCGTACCTCTCATGGTTCCGTTACG
CCAACGAGGGTCTGCTGATTAACCAATGGGCGGACGTGGAGCCGGGCGAAATTAGCTGCACATCGTCGAA
CACCACGTGCCCCAGTTCGGGCAAGGTCATCCTGGAGACGCTTAACTTCTCCGCCGCCGATCTGCCGCTG
GACTACGTGGGTCTGGCCATTCTCATCGTGAGCTTCCGGGTGCTCGCATATCTGGCTCTAAGACTTCGGG
CCCGACGCAAGGAGTAGCCGACATATATCCGAAATAACTGCTTGTTTTTTTTTTTTACCATTATTACCAT
CGTGTTTACTGTTTATTGCCCCCTCAAAAAGCTAATGTAATTATATTTGTGCCAATAAAAACAAGATATG
ACCTATAGAATACAAGTATTTCCCCTTCGAACATCCCCACAAGTAGACTTTGGATTTGTCTTCTAACCAA
AAGACTTACACACCTGCATACCTTACATCAAAAACTCGTTTATCGCTACATAAAACACCGGGATATATTT
TTTATATACATACTTTTCAAATCGCGCGCCCTCTTCATAATTCACCTCCACCACACCACGTTTCGTAGTT
GCTCTTTCGCTGTCTCCCACCCGCTCTCCGCAACACATTCACCTTTTGTTCGACGACCTTGGAGCGACTG
TCGTTAGTTCCGCGCGATTCGGTTCGCTCAAATGGTTCCGAGTGGTTCATTTCGTCTCAATAGAAATTAG
TAATAAATATTTGTATGTACAATTTATTTGCTCCAATATATTTGTATATATTTCCCTCACAGCTATATTT
ATTCTAATTTAATATTATGACTTTTTAAGGTAATTTTTTGTGACCTGTTCGGAGTGATTAGCGTTACAAT
TTGAACTGAAAGTGACATCCAGTGTTTGTTCCTTGTGTAGATGCATCTCAAAAAAATGGTGGGCATAATA
GTGTTGTTTATATATATCAAAAATAACAACTATAATAATAAGAATACATTTAATTTAGAAAATGCTTGGA
TTTCACTGGAACTAGAATTAATTCGGCTGCTGCTCTAAACGACGCATTTCGTACTCCAAAGTACGAATTT
TTTCCCTCAAGCTCTTATTTTCATTAAACAATGAACAGGACCTAACGCACAGTCACGTTATTGTTTACAT
AAATGATTTTTTTTACTATTCAAACTTACTCTGTTTGTGTACTCCCACTGGTATAGCCTTCTTTTATCTT
TTCTGGTTCAGGCTCTATCACTTTACTAGGTACGGCATCTGCGTTGAGTCGCCTCCTTTTAAATGTCTGA
CCTTTTGCAGGTGCAGCCTTCCACTGCGAATCATTAAAGTGGGTATCACAAATTTGGGAGTTTTCACCAA
GGCTGCACCCAAGGCTCTGCTCCCACAATTTTCTCTTAATAGCACACTTCGGCACGTGAATTAATTTTAC
TCCAGTCACAGCTTTGCAGCAAAATTTGCAATATTTCATTTTTTTTTATTCCACGTAAGGGTTAATGTTT
TCAAAAAAAAATTCGTCCGCACACAACCTTTCCTCTCAACAAGCAAACGTGCACTGAATTTAAGTGTATA
CTTCGGTAAGCTTCGGCTATCGACGGGACCACCTTATGTTATTTCATCATGGGCCAGACCCACGTAGTCC
AGCGGCAGATCGGCGGCGGAGAAGTTAAGCGTCTCCAGGATGACCTTGCCCGAACTGGGGCACGTGGTGT
TCGACGATGTGCAGCTAATTTCGCCCGGCTCCACGTCCGCCCATTGGTTAATCAGCAGACCCTCGTTGGC
GTAACGGAACCATGAGAGGTACGACAACCATTTGAGGTATACTGGCACCGAGCCCGAGTTCAAGAAGAAG
GCGTTTTTCCATAGGCTCCGCCCCCCTGACGAGCATCACAAAAATCGACGCTCAAGTCAGAGGTGGCGAA
ACCCGACAGGACTATAAAGATACCAGGCGTTTCCCCCTGGAAGCTCCCTCGTGCGCTCTCCTGTTCCGAC
CCTGCCGCTTACCGGATACCTGTCCGCCTTTCTCCCTTCGGGAAGCGTGGCGCTTTCTCATAGCTCACGC
TGTAGGTATCTCAGTTCGGTGTAGGTCGTTCGCTCCAAGCTGGGCTGTGTGCACGAACCCCCCGTTCAGC
CCGACCGCTGCGCCTTATCCGGTAACTATCGTCTTGAGTCCAACCCGGTAAGACACGACTTATCGCCACT
GGCAGCAGCCACTGGTAACAGGATTAGCAGAGCGAGGTATGTAGGCGGTGCTACAGAGTTCTTGAAGTGG
TGGCCTAACTACGGCTACACTAGAAGAACAGTATTTGGTATCTGCGCTCTGCTGAAGCCAGTTACCTTCG
GAAAAAGAGTTGGTAGCTCTTGATCCGGCAAACAAACCACCGCTGGTAGCGGTGGTTTTTTTGTTTGCAA
GCAGCAGATTACGCGCAGAAAAAAAGGATCTCAAGAAGATCCTTTGATCTTTTCTACGGGGTCTGACGCT
CAGTGGAACGAAAACTCACGTTAAGGGATTTTGGTCATGAGATTATCAAAAAGGATCTTCACCTAGATCC
TTTTAAATTAAAAATGAAGTTTTAAATCAATCTAAAGTATATATGAGTAAACTTGGTCTGACAGTTACCA
ATGCTTAATCAGTGAGGCACCTATCTCAGCGATCTGTCTATTTCGTTCATCCATAGTTGCCTGACTCCCC
GTCGTGTAGATAACTACGATACGGGAGGGCTTACCATCTGGCCCCAGTGCTGCAATGATACCGCGAGACC
CACGCTCACCGGCTCCAGATTTATCAGCAATAAACCAGCCAGCCGGAAGGGCCGAGCGCAGAAGTGGTCC
TGCAACTTTATCCGCCTCCATCCAGTCTATTAATTGTTGCCGGGAAGCTAGAGTAAGTAGTTCGCCAGTT
AATAGTTTGCGCAACGTTGTTGCCATTGCTACAGGCATCGTGGTGTCACGCTCGTCGTTTGGTATGGCTT
CATTCAGCTCCGGTTCCCAACGATCAAGGCGAGTTACATGATCCCCCATGTTGTGCAAAAAAGCGGTTAG
CTCCTTCGGTCCTCCGATCGTTGTCAGAAGTAAGTTGGCCGCAGTGTTATCACTCATGGTTATGGCAGCA
CTGCATAATTCTCTTACTGTCATGCCATCCGTAAGATGCTTTTCTGTGACTGGTGAGTACTCAACCAAGT
CATTCTGAGAATAGTGTATGCGGCGACCGAGTTGCTCTTGCCCGGCGTCAATACGGGATAATACCGCGCC
ACATAGCAGAACTTTAAAAGTGCTCATCATTGGAAAACGTTCTTCGGGGCGAAAACTCTCAAGGATCTTA
CCGCTGTTGAGATCCAGTTCGATGTAACCCACTCGTGCACCCAACTGATCTTCAGCATCTTTTACTTTCA
CCAGCGTTTCTGGGTGAGCAAAAACAGGAAGGCAAAATGCCGCAAAAAAGGGAATAAGGGCGACACGGAA
ATGTTGAATACTCATACTCTTCCTTTTTCAATATTATTGAAGCATTTATCAGGGTTATTGTCTCATGAGC
GGATACATATTTGAATGTATTTAGAAAAATAAACAAATAGGGGTTCCGCGCACATTTCCCCGAAAAGTGC
CACCTGACGTCTAAGAAACCATTATTATCATGACATTAACCTATAAAAATAGGCGTATCACGAGGCCCTT
TCGTCTCGCGCGTTTCGGTGATGACGGTGAAAACCTCTGACACATGCAGCTCCCGGAGACGGTCACAGCT
TGTCTGTAAGCGGATGCCGGGAGCAGACAAGCCCGTCAGGGCGCGTCAGCGGGTGTTGGCGGGTGTCGGG
GCTGGCTTAACTATGCGGCATCAGAGCAGATTGTACTGAGAGTGCACCATTCGACATGCCCGCCGTGACC
GTCGAGAACCCGCTGACGCTGCCCCGCGTATCCGCACCCGCCGACGCCGTCGCACGTCCCGTGCTCACCG
TGACCACCGCGCCCAGCGGTTTCGAGGGCGAGGGCTTCCCGGTGCGCCGCGCGTTCGCCGGGATCAACTA
CCGCCACCTCGACCCGTTCATCATGATGGACCAGATGGGTGAGGTGGAGTACGCGCCCGGGGAGCCCAAG
GGCACGCCCTGGCACCCGCACCGCGGCTTCGAGACCGTGACCTACATCGTCGATATGCGGTGTGAAATAC
CGCACCGAATCGCGCGGAACTAACGACAGTCGCTCCAAGGTCGTCGAACAAAAGGTGAATGTGTTGCGGA
GAGCGGGTGGGAGACAGCGAAAGAGCAACTACGAAACGTGGTGTGGTGGAGGTGAATTATGAAGAGGGCG
CGCGATTTGAAAAGTATGTATATAAAAAATATATCCCGGTGTTTTATGTAGCGATAAACGAGTTTTTGAT
GTAAGGTATGCAGGTGTGTAAGTCTTTTGGTTAGAAGACAAATCCAAAGTCTACTTGTGGGGATGTTCGA
AGGGGAAATACTTGTATTCTATAGGTCATATCTTGTTTTTATTGGCACAAATATAATTACATTAGCTTTT
TGAGGGGGCAATAAACAGTAAACACGATGGTAATAATGGTAAAAAAAAAAAACAAGCAGTTATTTCGGAT
ATATGTCGGCTACTCCTTGCGTCGGGCCCGAAGTCTTAGAGCCAGATATGCGAGCACCCGGAAGCTCACG
ATGAGAATGGCCAGACCATGATGAAATAACATAAGGTGGTCCCGTCGGCAAGAGACATCCACTTAACGTA
TGCTTGCAATAAGTGCGAGTGAAAGGAATAGTATTCTGAGTGTCGTATTGAGTCTGAGTGAGACAGCGAT
ATGATTGTTGATTAACCCTTAGCATGTCCGTGGGGTTTGAATTAACTCATAATATTAATTAGACGAAATT
ATTTTTAAAGTTTTATTTTTAATAATTTGCGAGTACGCAAAGCTTCCTAGGTCAAGACCGACCTGTCCGG
TGCCCTGAATGAACTGCAAGACGAGGCAGCGCGGCTATCGTGGCTGGCCACGACGGGCGTTCCTTGCGCA
GCTGTGCTCGACGTTGTCACTGAAGCGGGAAGGGACTGGCTGCTATTGGGCGAAGTGCCGGGGCAGGATC
TCCTGTCATCTCACCTTGCTCCTGCCGAGAAAGTATCCATCATGGCTGATGCAATGCGGCGGCTGCATAC
GCTTGATCCGGCTACCTGCCCATTCGACCACCAAGCGAAACATCGCATCGAGCGAGCACGTACTCGGATG
GAAGCCGGTCTTGTCGATCAGGATGATCTGGACGAAGAGCATCAGGGGCTCGCGCCAGCCGAACTGTTCG
CCAAGCTTGGCTGCATCACGTAATAAGTGTGCGTTGAATTTATTCGCAAAAACATTGCATATTTTCGGCA
AAGTAAAATTTTGTTGCATACCTTATCAAAAAATAAGTGCTGCATACTTTTTAGAGAAACCAAATAATTT
TTTATTGCATACCCGTTTTTAATAAAATACATTGCATACCCTCTTTTAATAAAAAATATTGCATACTTTG
ACGAAACAAATTTTCGTTGCATACCCAATAAAAGATTATTATATTGCATACCCGTTTTTAATAAAATACA
TTGCATACCCTCTTTTAATAAAAAATATTGCATACGTTGACGAAACAAATTTTCGTTGCATACCCAATAA
AAGATTATTATATTGCATACCTTTTCTTGCCATACCATTTAGCCGATCAATTGTGCTCGGCAACAGCATG
CTGCAGAAGACTTATCACAAGTTTGTACAAAAAAGCTGAACGAGAAACGTAAAATGATATAAATATCAAT
ATATTAAATTAGATTTTGCATAAAAAACAGACTACATAATACTGTAAAACACAACATATCCAGTCACTAT
GGCGGCCGCATTAGGCACCCCAGGCTTTACACTTTATGCTTCCGGCTCGTATAATGTGTGGATTTTGAGT
TAGGATCCGTCGAGATTTTCAGGAGCTAAGGAAGCTAAAATGGAGAAAAAAATCACTGGATATACCACCG
TTGATATATCCCAATGGCATCGTAAAGAACATTTTGAGGCATTTCAGTCAGTTGCTCAATGTACCTATAA
CCAGACCGTTCAGCTGGATATTACGGCCTTTTTAAAGACCGTAAAGAAAAATAAGCACAAGTTTTATCCG
GCCTTTATTCACATTCTTGCCCGCCTGATGAATGCTCATCCGGAATTCCGTATGGCAATGAAAGACGGTG
AGCTGGTGATATGGGATAGTGTTCACCCTTGTTACACCGTTTTCCATGAGCAAACTGAAACGTTTTCATC
GCTCTGGAGTGAATACCACGACGATTTCCGGCAGTTTCTACACATATATTCGCAAGATGTGGCGTGTTAC
GGTGAAAACCTGGCCTATTTCCCTAAAGGGTTTATTGAGAATATGTTTTTCGTCTCAGCCAATCCCTGGG
TGAGTTTCACCAGTTTTGATTTAAACGTGGCCAATATGGACAACTTCTTCGCCCCCGTTTTCACCATGGG
CAAATATTATACGCAAGGCGACAAGGTGCTGATGCCGCTGGCGATTCAGGTTCATCATGCCGTTTGTGAT
GGCTTCCATGTCGGCAGAATGCTTAATGAATTACAACAGTACTGCGATGAGTGGCAGGGCGGGGCGTAAA
CGCGTGGATCCGGCTTACTAAAAGCCAGATAACAGTATGCGTATTTGCGCGCTGATTTTTGCGGTATAAG
AATATATACTGATATGTATACCCGAAGTATGTCAAAAAGAGGTATGCTATGAAGCAGCGTATTACAGTGA
CAGTTGACAGCGACAGCTATCAGTTGCTCAAGGCATATATGATGTCAATATCTCCGGTCTGGTAAGCACA
ACCATGCAGAATGAAGCCCGTCGTCTGCGTGCCGAACGCTGGAAAGCGGAAAATCAGGAAGGGATGGCTG
AGGTCGCCCGGTTTATTGAAATGAACGGCTCTTTTGCTGACGAGAACAGGGGCTGGTGAAATGCAGTTTA
AGGTTTACACCTATAAAAGAGAGAGCCGTTATCGTCTGTTTGTGGATGTACAGAGTGATATTATTGACAC
GCCCGGGCGACGGATGGTGATCCCCCTGGCCAGTGCACGTCTGCTGTCAGATAAAGTCTCCCGTGAACTT
TACCCGGTGGTGCATATCGGGGATGAAAGCTGGCGCATGATGACCACCGATATGGCCAGTGTGCCGGTCT
CCGTTATCGGGGAAGAAGTGGCTGATCTCAGCCACCGCGAAAATGACATCAAAAACGCCATTAACCTGAT
GTTCTGGGGAATATAAATGTCAGGCTCCCTTATACACAGCCAGTCTGCAGGTCGAC
